Addgene plasmid #209376: pCOBL-GW
Purpose: (Empty Backbone) Gateway cloning compatible binary vector for agrobacterium mediated transformation. MCS upstream of gateway, driven by COBL promoter
Depositing lab: Lucia Strader. Depositing organization: Washington University in Saint Louis. Publication: Gateway-compatible tissue-specific vectors for plant transformation. Michniewicz M, Frick EM, Strader LC. BMC Res Notes. 2015 Mar 3;8:63. doi: 10.1186/s13104-015-1010-6. PubMed 25884475.
Backbone
  Vector backbone: pMCS:GW
  Vector type: Plant Expression
  Selectable markers: Basta
Growth in bacteria
  Bacterial resistance: Chloramphenicol and Kanamycin, 25 & 50 μg/mL
  Growth temperature: 37°C
  Growth strain: ccdB Survival
  Copy number: High Copy
Gene/Insert
  Gene/Insert name: None
Terms and licenses: Academic/Nonprofit Terms; Industry Terms: Not Available to Industry
How to cite: pCOBL-GW was a gift from Lucia Strader (Addgene plasmid # 209376 ; http://n2t.net/addgene:209376 ; RRID:Addgene_209376)
