[The description below was written by a language model from this plasmid's Addgene catalogue record and pLannotate feature annotations shown in this document.]
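Description:
pCOBL-GW is an empty, Gateway-compatible binary destination vector for Agrobacterium-mediated plant transformation, built on the pMCS:GW backbone. The backbone outside the T-DNA carries a high-copy ColE1/pMB1-type origin with the pBR322 bom site for propagation in E. coli. The pVS1 replication module (oriV, RepA and the StaA stability protein) provides maintenance in Agrobacterium. A kanamycin resistance gene provides bacterial selection. Because the Gateway cassette still contains the ccdB toxin gene together with a chloramphenicol acetyltransferase marker, the unrecombined plasmid is maintained in a ccdB-tolerant strain under combined chloramphenicol and kanamycin selection.

Between the nopaline-type left and right T-DNA border repeats lie two units. Near the left border, the bar gene (phosphinothricin acetyltransferase) is expressed from the mannopine synthase promoter and terminator, conferring Basta (glufosinate) resistance for selecting transformed plants. The second unit is the expression cassette: attR1, cat, ccdB and attR2, followed by the octopine synthase terminator. According to the catalogue entry, the COBL promoter has been placed in the multiple cloning site upstream of the Gateway cassette. The automated annotation does not label this promoter, but an unannotated stretch between the MAS promoter and attR1 is consistent with its position.

An LR recombination with an entry clone replaces the cat–ccdB segment with a gene of interest, so that the gene is transcribed from the COBL promoter and terminated by OCS. ccdB provides counter-selection against non-recombined vector. The plasmid belongs to a series of tissue-specific plant expression vectors, though the record does not state which tissue the COBL promoter targets or its source species.
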