Features (pLannotate 1.2.2; 23 found; start..end, strand, type, name):
      1..25      +  misc_feature   LB T-DNA repeat: left border repeat from nopaline C58 T-DNA
    111..363     -  terminator     MAS terminator: mannopine synthase terminator
    376..924     -  CDS            bar: PAT_STRHY - Experimental evidence at protein level: Swiss-Prot protein existence level 1. Inactivates phosphinothricin (PPT) by transfer of an acetyl group from acetyl CoA. Can also acetylate demethylphosphinothricin but not PTT or glutamate. This enzyme is an effector of phosphinothricin tripeptide (PTT or bialaphos) resistance. From Streptomyces hygroscopicus. Introduced by genetic manipulation and expressed in glufosinate-tolerant maize by Dekalb Genetics.
    930..1310    -  promoter       MAS promoter: mannopine synthase promoter (Velten et al., 1984)
   2061..2185    +  protein_bind   attR1: mutant version of attR; recombination site for the Gateway® LR reaction LR Clonase™
   2210..2240    +  promoter       lac UV5 promoter: E. coli lac promoter with an "up" mutation
   2264..2293    +  promoter       cat promoter (fragment): promoter of the E. coli cat gene encoding chloramphenicol acetyltransferase
   2294..2950    +  CDS            cat: CAT_ECOLX - Experimental evidence at protein level: Swiss-Prot protein existence level 1. This enzyme is an effector of chloramphenicol resistance in bacteria. From Escherichia coli. This protein is used as a marker in many commonly used cloning vectors, such as pACYC184.
   3132..3290    +  CDS            ccdA (fragment): CCDA_ECO57 - Also known as H, letA. Experimental evidence at protein level: Swiss-Prot protein existence level 1. Antitoxin component of a type II toxin-antitoxin (TA) system which inhibits the post-segregational killing (PSK) of plasmid-free cells, also referred to as a plasmid addiction system. Binds to and blocks the activity of CcdB; will also remove bound CcdB protein from the CcdB-GyrA complex by forming a CcdA-CcdB complex, a process termed rejuvenation. Functions as a transcriptional corepressor for the ccdAB operon, repression also requires CcdB (By similarity). From Escherichia coli
   3295..3597    +  CDS            ccdB: CCDB_ECOLI - Also known as G, letB, letD. Experimental evidence at protein level: Swiss-Prot protein existence level 1. Toxic component of a type II toxin-antitoxin (TA) system, functioning in plasmid maintainence. Responsible for the post- segregational killing (PSK) of plasmid-free cells, also referred to as a plasmid addiction system. Half-life of over 2 hours. Cell killing by CcdB is accompanied by filamentation, defects in chromosome and plasmid segregation, defects in cell division, formation of anucleate cells, decreased DNA synthesis and plasmid loss. Interferes with the activity of DN
   3641..3765    -  protein_bind   attR2: mutant version of attR; recombination site for the Gateway® LR reaction LR Clonase™
   3818..4525    +  terminator     OCS terminator: octopine synthase terminator
   4526..4546    +  misc_feature   MCS (fragment): pUC18/19 multiple cloning site
   4549..4703    +  CDS            lacZα (fragment): LacZα fragment of β-galactosidase; lacZ fragment
   4769..4793    +  misc_feature   RB T-DNA repeat: right border repeat from nopaline C58 T-DNA
   5133..5534    +  CDS            Y4CG_SINFN (fragment): Protein inferred from homology: Swiss-Prot protein existence level 3. From Sinorhizobium fredii (strain NBRC 101917 / NGR234).
   6094..6723    +  CDS            pVS1 StaA: stability protein from the Pseudomonas plasmid pVS1 (Heeb et al., 2000)
   7152..8225    +  CDS            pVS1 RepA: replication protein from the Pseudomonas plasmid pVS1 (Heeb et al., 2000)
   8291..8485    +  rep_origin     pVS1 oriV: origin of replication for the Pseudomonas plasmid pVS1 (Heeb et al., 2000)
   8688..8727    +  CDS            rop (fragment): Rop protein, which maintains plasmids at low copy number; rop
   8829..8969    +  misc_feature   bom: basis of mobility region from pBR322
   9155..9743    -  rep_origin     ori: high-copy-number ColE1/pMB1/pBR322/pUC origin of replication
   9830..10624   -  CDS            KanR: aminoglycoside phosphotransferase; aphA-3; confers resistance to kanamycin
>Addgene plasmid #209376 | pCOBL-GW | addgene full sequence | sequence record 420669 | Addgene NGS Result
TGGCAGGATATATTGTGGTGTAAACAAATTGACGCTTAGACAACTTAATAACACATTGCGGACGTTTTTA
ATGTACTGAATTAACGCCGAATTAATTCGAGCTCGGATCTGATAATTTATTTGAAAATTCATAAGAAAAG
CAAACGTTACATGAATTGATGAAACAATACAAAGACAGATAAAGCCACGCACATTTAGGATATTGGCCGA
GATTACTGAATATTGAGTAAGATCACGGAATTTCTGACAGGAGCATGTCTTCAATTCAGCCCAAATGGCA
GTTGAAATACTCAAACCGCCCCATATGCAGGAGCGGATCATTCATTGTTTGTTTGGTTGCCTTTGCCAAC
ATGGGAGTCCAAGATTCTGCAGTCAAATCTCGGTGACGGGCAGGACCGGACGGGGCGGTACCGGCAGGCT
GAAGTCCAGCTGCCAGAAACCCACGTCATGCCAGTTCCCGTGCTTGAAGCCGGCCGCCCGCAGCATGCCG
CGGGGGGCATATCCGAGCGCCTCGTGCATGCGCACGCTCGGGTCGTTGGGCAGCCCGATGACAGCGACCA
CGCTCTTGAAGCCCTGTGCCTCCAGGGACTTCAGCAGGTGGGTGTAGAGCGTGGAGCCCAGTCCCGTCCG
CTGGTGGCGGGGGGAGACGTACACGGTCGACTCGGCCGTCCAGTCGTAGGCGTTGCGTGCCTTCCAGGGG
CCCGCGTAGGCGATGCCGGCGACCTCGCCGTCCACCTCGGCGACGAGCCAGGGATAGCGCTCCCGCAGAC
GGACGAGGTCGTCCGTCCACTCCTGCGGTTCCTGCGGCTCGGTACGGAAGTTGACCGTGCTTGTCTCGAT
GTAGTGGTTGACGATGGTGCAGACCGCCGGCATGTCCGCCTCGGTGGCACGGCGGATGTCGGCCGGGCGT
CGTTCTGGGCTCATCGATTCGATTTGGTGTATCGAGATTGGTTATGAAATTCAGATGCTAGTGTAATGTA
TTGGTAATTTGGGAAGATATAATAGGAAGCAAGGCTATTTATCCATTTCTGAAAAGGCGAAATGGCGTCA
CCGCGAGCGTCACGCGCATTCCGTTCTTGCTGTAAAGCGTTGTTTGGTACACTTTTGACTAGCGAGGCTT
GGCGTGTCAGCGTATCTATTCAAAAGTCGTTAATGGCTGCGGATCAAGAAAAAGTTGGAATAGAAACAGA
ATACCCGCGAAATTCAGGCCCGGTTGCCATGTCCTACACGCCGAAATAAACGACCAAATTAGTAGAAAAA
TAAAAACTGACTCGGATACTTACGTCACGTCTTGCGCACTGATTTGAAAAATCTCAGAATTCGCGACTCA
TGTTTGGTTGTACTACTGTCAATTTGGTAGGATTGTGAGATTTTGCAAGACTGTTTATTCCTGTTGTTTT
GATAAAACTTTTACTTGGTCACCTGCAATGCAAGACTAGCAAAGAATACTATAAATTTTGTTCTGTTTTC
TTGTATGGGACGGGCTTAAACGGGCCTAACAGTCGTTCTTTATCGGCCCACTTTAACAACACCTAATTGT
CTAGTCTAGTAGTAGTATTCTCTAGAGACTTTCAAAAAGTCTTTGGATTACTAAATAGTAAATGCGAATA
TAAGTAAACTATAAATGTGAATAAGAATGTTTGAAATTGAAAAAAAGAATTGCTAGCTAAGTGCATTAAT
GCTTGTGCATTAAGTCAAATTATAACACTTGGCACGAAAAAACCCATCTCATCCCCCACTAAAGCAGCCT
TCTTTTGGCTTTCATTAATCTCTCTGCACACAAAAACCCAAAAAGCTGGATGTCTCCATTTTCAATGAAC
AATTATGAGTTCTTTTTTTAAAAACTCATTATACTTTGAAGATTAATCACAAAGATTTCGAAGCTAATTC
GTCATTTCTTGTTACTATAATCTTTTCATTGTTATTAATCACTTTGGCTTAAGTTTCTGTATATTACGTC
GAGCTTCTTCAGTCTTCATCCTTGTCTTGTCACTTGTCAGAGACAGAAGATTAAAGAAGAAGAGGCGTTT
CTCTCTCTTTTTTTGCTTCAGCTCGAGATCACAAGTTTGTACAAAAAAGCTGAACGAGAAACGTAAAATG
ATATAAATATCAATATATTAAATTAGATTTTGCATAAAAAACAGACTACATAATACTGTAAAACACAACA
TATCCAGTCACTATGGCGGCCGCATTAGGCACCCCAGGCTTTACACTTTATGCTTCCGGCTCGTATAATG
TGTGGATTTTGAGTTAGGATCCGTCGAGATTTTCAGGAGCTAAGGAAGCTAAAATGGAGAAAAAAATCAC
TGGATATACCACCGTTGATATATCCCAATGGCATCGTAAAGAACATTTTGAGGCATTTCAGTCAGTTGCT
CAATGTACCTATAACCAGACCGTTCAGCTGGATATTACGGCCTTTTTAAAGACCGTAAAGAAAAATAAGC
ACAAGTTTTATCCGGCCTTTATTCACATTCTTGCCCGCCTGATGAATGCTCATCCGGAGTTCCGTATGGC
AATGAAAGACGGTGAGCTGGTGATATGGGATAGTGTTCACCCTTGTTACACCGTTTTCCATGAGCAAACT
GAAACGTTTTCATCGCTCTGGAGTGAATACCACGACGATTTCCGGCAGTTTCTACACATATATTCGCAAG
ATGTGGCGTGTTACGGTGAAAACCTGGCCTATTTCCCTAAAGGGTTTATTGAGAATATGTTTTTCGTCTC
AGCCAATCCCTGGGTGAGTTTCACCAGTTTTGATTTAAACGTGGCCAATATGGACAACTTCTTCGCCCCC
GTTTTCACCATGGGCAAATATTATACGCAAGGCGACAAGGTGCTGATGCCGCTGGCGATTCAGGTTCATC
ATGCCGTTTGTGATGGCTTCCATGTCGGCAGAATGCTTAATGAATTACAACAGTACTGCGATGAGTGGCA
GGGCGGGGCGTAAAGATCTGGATCCGGCTTACTAAAAGCCAGATAACAGTATGCGTATTTGCGCGCTGAT
TTTTGCGGTATAAGAATATATACTGATATGTATACCCGAAGTATGTCAAAAAGAGGTATGCTATGAAGCA
GCGTATTACAGTGACAGTTGACAGCGACAGCTATCAGTTGCTCAAGGCATATATGATGTCAATATCTCCG
GTCTGGTAAGCACAACCATGCAGAATGAAGCCCGTCGTCTGCGTGCCGAACGCTGGAAAGCGGAAAATCA
GGAAGGGATGGCTGAGGTCGCCCGGTTTATTGAAATGAACGGCTCTTTTGCTGACGAGAACAGGGGCTGG
TGAAATGCAGTTTAAGGTTTACACCTATAAAAGAGAGAGCCGTTATCGTCTGTTTGTGGATGTACAGAGT
GATATTATTGACACGCCCGGGCGACGGATGGTGATCCCCCTGGCCAGTGCACGTCTGCTGTCAGATAAAG
TCTCCCGTGAACTTTACCCGGTGGTGCATATCGGGGATGAAAGCTGGCGCATGATGACCACCGATATGGC
CAGTGTGCCGGTCTCCGTTATCGGGGAAGAAGTGGCTGATCTCAGCCACCGCGAAAATGACATCAAAAAC
GCCATTAACCTGATGTTCTGGGGAATATAAATGTCAGGCTCCCTTATACACAGCCAGTCTGCAGGTCGAC
CATAGTGACTGGATATGTTGTGTTTTACAGTATTATGTAGTCTGTTTTTTATGCAAAATCTAATTTAATA
TATTGATATTTATATCATTTTACGTTTCTCGTTCAGCTTTCTTGTACAAAGTGGTGCCTAGGTGAGTCTA
GAGAGTTAATTAAGACCCGGGACTAGTCCCTAGAGTCCTGCTTTAATGAGATATGCGAGACGCCTATGAT
CGCATGATATTTGCTTTCAATTCTGTTGTGCACGTTGTAAAAAACCTGAGCATGTGTAGCTCAGATCCTT
ACCGCCGGTTTCGGTTCATTCTAATGAATATATCACCCGTTACTATCGTATTTTTATGAATAATATTCTC
CGTTCAATTTACTGATTGTACCCTACTACTTATATGTACAATATTAAAATGAAAACAATATATTGTGCTG
AATAGGTTTATAGCGACATCTATGATAGAGCGCCACAATAACAAACAATTGCGTTTTATTATTACAAATC
CAATTTTAAAAAAAGCGGCAGAACCGGTCAAACCTAAAAGACTGATTACATAAATCTTATTCAAATTTCA
AAAGTGCCCCAGGGGCTAGTATCTACGACACACCGAGCGGCGAACTAATAACGCTCACTGAAGGGAACTC
CGGTTCCCCGCCGGCGCGCATGGGTGAGATTCCTTGAAGTTGAGTATTGGCCGTCCGCTCTACCGAAAGT
TACGGGCACCATTCAACCCGGTCCAGCACGGCGGCCGGGTAACCGACTTGCTGCCCCGAGAATTATGCAG
CATTTTTTTGGTGTATGTGGGCCCCAAATGAAGTGCAGGTCAAACCTTGACAGTGACGACAAATCGTTGG
GCGGGTCCAGGGCGAATTTTGCGACAACATGTCGAGGCTCAGCAGGACCTGCAGGCATGCAAGCTTGGCA
CTGGCCGTCGTTTTACAACGTCGTGACTGGGAAAACCCTGGCGTTACCCAACTTAATCGCCTTGCAGCAC
ATCCCCCTTTCGCCAGCTGGCGTAATAGCGAAGAGGCCCGCACCGATCGCCCTTCCCAACAGTTGCGCAG
CCTGAATGGCGAATGCTAGAGCAGCTTGAGCTTGGATCAGATTGTCGTTTCCCGCCTTCAGTTTAAACTA
TCAGTGTTTGACAGGATATATTGGCGGGTAAACCTAAGAGAAAAGAGCGTTTATTAGAATAATCGGATAT
TTAAAAGGGCGTGAAAAGGTTTATCCGTTCGTCCATTTGTATGTGCATGCCAACCACAGGGTTCCCCTCG
GGATCAAAGTACTTTGATCCAACCCCTCCGCTGCTATAGTGCAGTCGGCTTCTGACGTTCAGTGCAGCCG
TCTTCTGAAAACGACATGTCGCACAAGTCCTAAGTTACGCGACAGGCTGCCGCCCTGCCCTTTTCCTGGC
GTTTTCTTGTCGCGTGTTTTAGTCGCATAAAGTAGAATACTTGCGACTAGAACCGGAGACATTACGCCAT
GAACAAGAGCGCCGCCGCTGGCCTGCTGGGCTATGCCCGCGTCAGCACCGACGACCAGGACTTGACCAAC
CAACGGGCCGAACTGCACGCGGCCGGCTGCACCAAGCTGTTTTCCGAGAAGATCACCGGCACCAGGCGCG
ACCGCCCGGAGCTGGCCAGGATGCTTGACCACCTACGCCCTGGCGACGTTGTGACAGTGACCAGGCTAGA
CCGCCTGGCCCGCAGCACCCGCGACCTACTGGACATTGCCGAGCGCATCCAGGAGGCCGGCGCGGGCCTG
CGTAGCCTGGCAGAGCCGTGGGCCGACACCACCACGCCGGCCGGCCGCATGGTGTTGACCGTGTTCGCCG
GCATTGCCGAGTTCGAGCGTTCCCTAATCATCGACCGCACCCGGAGCGGGCGCGAGGCCGCCAAGGCCCG
AGGCGTGAAGTTTGGCCCCCGCCCTACCCTCACCCCGGCACAGATCGCGCACGCCCGCGAGCTGATCGAC
CAGGAAGGCCGCACCGTGAAAGAGGCGGCTGCACTGCTTGGCGTGCATCGCTCGACCCTGTACCGCGCAC
TTGAGCGCAGCGAGGAAGTGACGCCCACCGAGGCCAGGCGGCGCGGTGCCTTCCGTGAGGACGCATTGAC
CGAGGCCGACGCCCTGGCGGCCGCCGAGAATGAACGCCAAGAGGAACAAGCATGAAACCGCACCAGGACG
GCCAGGACGAACCGTTTTTCATTACCGAAGAGATCGAGGCGGAGATGATCGCGGCCGGGTACGTGTTCGA
GCCGCCCGCGCACGTCTCAACCGTGCGGCTGCATGAAATCCTGGCCGGTTTGTCTGATGCCAAGCTGGCG
GCCTGGCCGGCCAGCTTGGCCGCTGAAGAAACCGAGCGCCGCCGTCTAAAAAGGTGATGTGTATTTGAGT
AAAACAGCTTGCGTCATGCGGTCGCTGCGTATATGATGCGATGAGTAAATAAACAAATACGCAAGGGGAA
CGCATGAAGGTTATCGCTGTACTTAACCAGAAAGGCGGGTCAGGCAAGACGACCATCGCAACCCATCTAG
CCCGCGCCCTGCAACTCGCCGGGGCCGATGTTCTGTTAGTCGATTCCGATCCCCAGGGCAGTGCCCGCGA
TTGGGCGGCCGTGCGGGAAGATCAACCGCTAACCGTTGTCGGCATCGACCGCCCGACGATTGACCGCGAC
GTGAAGGCCATCGGCCGGCGCGACTTCGTAGTGATCGACGGAGCGCCCCAGGCGGCGGACTTGGCTGTGT
CCGCGATCAAGGCAGCCGACTTCGTGCTGATTCCGGTGCAGCCAAGCCCTTACGACATATGGGCCACCGC
CGACCTGGTGGAGCTGGTTAAGCAGCGCATTGAGGTCACGGATGGAAGGCTACAAGCGGCCTTTGTCGTG
TCGCGGGCGATCAAAGGCACGCGCATCGGCGGTGAGGTTGCCGAGGCGCTGGCCGGGTACGAGCTGCCCA
TTCTTGAGTCCCGTATCACGCAGCGCGTGAGCTACCCAGGCACTGCCGCCGCCGGCACAACCGTTCTTGA
ATCAGAACCCGAGGGCGACGCTGCCCGCGAGGTCCAGGCGCTGGCCGCTGAAATTAAATCAAAACTCATT
TGAGTTAATGAGGTAAAGAGAAAATGAGCAAAAGCACAAACACGCTAAGTGCCGGCCGTCCGAGCGCACG
CAGCAGCAAGGCTGCAACGTTGGCCAGCCTGGCAGACACGCCAGCCATGAAGCGGGTCAACTTTCAGTTG
CCGGCGGAGGATCACACCAAGCTGAAGATGTACGCGGTACGCCAAGGCAAGACCATTACCGAGCTGCTAT
CTGAATACATCGCGCAGCTACCAGAGTAAATGAGCAAATGAATAAATGAGTAGATGAATTTTAGCGGCTA
AAGGAGGCGGCATGGAAAATCAAGAACAACCAGGCACCGACGCCGTGGAATGCCCCATGTGTGGAGGAAC
GGGCGGTTGGCCAGGCGTAAGCGGCTGGGTTGCCTGCCGGCCCTGCAATGGCACTGGAACCCCCAAGCCC
GAGGAATCGGCGTGAGCGGTCGCAAACCATCCGGCCCGGTACAAATCGGCGCGGCGCTGGGTGATGACCT
GGTGGAGAAGTTGAAGGCCGCGCAGGCCGCCCAGCGGCAACGCATCGAGGCAGAAGCACGCCCCGGTGAA
TCGTGGCAAGCGGCCGCTGATCGAATCCGCAAAGAATCCCGGCAACCGCCGGCAGCCGGTGCGCCGTCGA
TTAGGAAGCCGCCCAAGGGCGACGAGCAACCAGATTTTTTCGTTCCGATGCTCTATGACGTGGGCACCCG
CGATAGTCGCAGCATCATGGACGTGGCCGTTTTCCGTCTGTCGAAGCGTGACCGACGAGCTGGCGAGGTG
ATCCGCTACGAGCTTCCAGACGGGCACGTAGAGGTTTCCGCAGGGCCGGCCGGCATGGCCAGTGTGTGGG
ATTACGACCTGGTACTGATGGCGGTTTCCCATCTAACCGAATCCATGAACCGATACCGGGAAGGGAAGGG
AGACAAGCCCGGCCGCGTGTTCCGTCCACACGTTGCGGACGTACTCAAGTTCTGCCGGCGAGCCGATGGC
GGAAAGCAGAAAGACGACCTGGTAGAAACCTGCATTCGGTTAAACACCACGCACGTTGCCATGCAGCGTA
CGAAGAAGGCCAAGAACGGCCGCCTGGTGACGGTATCCGAGGGTGAAGCCTTGATTAGCCGCTACAAGAT
CGTAAAGAGCGAAACCGGGCGGCCGGAGTACATCGAGATCGAGCTAGCTGATTGGATGTACCGCGAGATC
ACAGAAGGCAAGAACCCGGACGTGCTGACGGTTCACCCCGATTACTTTTTGATCGATCCCGGCATCGGCC
GTTTTCTCTACCGCCTGGCACGCCGCGCCGCAGGCAAGGCAGAAGCCAGATGGTTGTTCAAGACGATCTA
CGAACGCAGTGGCAGCGCCGGAGAGTTCAAGAAGTTCTGTTTCACCGTGCGCAAGCTGATCGGGTCAAAT
GACCTGCCGGAGTACGATTTGAAGGAGGAGGCGGGGCAGGCTGGCCCGATCCTAGTCATGCGCTACCGCA
ACCTGATCGAGGGCGAAGCATCCGCCGGTTCCTAATGTACGGAGCAGATGCTAGGGCAAATTGCCCTAGC
AGGGGAAAAAGGTCGAAAAGGTCTCTTTCCTGTGGATAGCACGTACATTGGGAACCCAAAGCCGTACATT
GGGAACCGGAACCCGTACATTGGGAACCCAAAGCCGTACATTGGGAACCGGTCACACATGTAAGTGACTG
ATATAAAAGAGAAAAAAGGCGATTTTTCCGCCTAAAACTCTTTAAAACTTATTAAAACTCTTAAAACCCG
CCTGGCCTGTGCATAACTGTCTGGCCAGCGCACAGCCGAAGAGCTGCAAAAAGCGCCTACCCTTCGGTCG
CTGCGCTCCCTACGCCCCGCCGCTTCGCGTCGGCCTATCGCGGCCGCTGGCCGCTCAAAAATGGCTGGCC
TACGGCCAGGCAATCTACCAGGGCGCGGACAAGCCGCGCCGTCGCCACTCGACCGCCGGCGCCCACATCA
AGGCACCCTGCCTCGCGCGTTTCGGTGATGACGGTGAAAACCTCTGACACATGCAGCTCCCGGAGACGGT
CACAGCTTGTCTGTAAGCGGATGCCGGGAGCAGACAAGCCCGTCAGGGCGCGTCAGCGGGTGTTGGCGGG
TGTCGGGGCGCAGCCATGACCCAGTCACGTAGCGATAGCGGAGTGTATACTGGCTTAACTATGCGGCATC
AGAGCAGATTGTACTGAGAGTGCACCATATGCGGTGTGAAATACCGCACAGATGCGTAAGGAGAAAATAC
CGCATCAGGCGCTCTTCCGCTTCCTCGCTCACTGACTCGCTGCGCTCGGTCGTTCGGCTGCGGCGAGCGG
TATCAGCTCACTCAAAGGCGGTAATACGGTTATCCACAGAATCAGGGGATAACGCAGGAAAGAACATGTG
AGCAAAAGGCCAGCAAAAGGCCAGGAACCGTAAAAAGGCCGCGTTGCTGGCGTTTTTCCATAGGCTCCGC
CCCCCTGACGAGCATCACAAAAATCGACGCTCAAGTCAGAGGTGGCGAAACCCGACAGGACTATAAAGAT
ACCAGGCGTTTCCCCCTGGAAGCTCCCTCGTGCGCTCTCCTGTTCCGACCCTGCCGCTTACCGGATACCT
GTCCGCCTTTCTCCCTTCGGGAAGCGTGGCGCTTTCTCATAGCTCACGCTGTAGGTATCTCAGTTCGGTG
TAGGTCGTTCGCTCCAAGCTGGGCTGTGTGCACGAACCCCCCGTTCAGCCCGACCGCTGCGCCTTATCCG
GTAACTATCGTCTTGAGTCCAACCCGGTAAGACACGACTTATCGCCACTGGCAGCAGCCACTGGTAACAG
GATTAGCAGAGCGAGGTATGTAGGCGGTGCTACAGAGTTCTTGAAGTGGTGGCCTAACTACGGCTACACT
AGAAGGACAGTATTTGGTATCTGCGCTCTGCTGAAGCCAGTTACCTTCGGAAAAAGAGTTGGTAGCTCTT
GATCCGGCAAACAAACCACCGCTGGTAGCGGTGGTTTTTTTGTTTGCAAGCAGCAGATTACGCGCAGAAA
AAAAGGATCTCAAGAAGATCCTTTGATCTTTTCTACGGGGTCTGACGCTCAGTGGAACGAAAACTCACGT
TAAGGGATTTTGGTCATGCATTCTAGGTACTAAAACAATTCATCCAGTAAAATATAATATTTTATTTTCT
CCCAATCAGGCTTGATCCCCAGTAAGTCAAAAAATAGCTCGACATACTGTTCTTCCCCGATATCCTCCCT
GATCGACCGGACGCAGAAGGCAATGTCATACCACTTGTCCGCCCTGCCGCTTCTCCCAAGATCAATAAAG
CCACTTACTTTGCCATCTTTCACAAAGATGTTGCTGTCTCCCAGGTCGCCGTGGGAAAAGACAAGTTCCT
CTTCGGGCTTTTCCGTCTTTAAAAAATCATACAGCTCGCGCGGATCTTTAAATGGAGTGTCTTCTTCCCA
GTTTTCGCAATCCACATCGGCCAGATCGTTATTCAGTAAGTAATCCAATTCGGCTAAGCGGCTGTCTAAG
CTATTCGTATAGGGACAATCCGATATGTCGATGGAGTGAAAGAGCCTGATGCACTCCGCATACAGCTCGA
TAATCTTTTCAGGGCTTTGTTCATCTTCATACTCTTCCGAGCAAAGGACGCCATCGGCCTCACTCATGAG
CAGATTGCTCCAGCCATCATGCCGTTCAAAGTGCAGGACCTTTGGAACAGGCAGCTTTCCTTCCAGCCAT
AGCATCATGTCCTTTTCCCGTTCCACATCATAGGTGGTCCCTTTATACCGGCTGTCCGTCATTTTTAAAT
ATAGGTTTTCATTTTCTCCCACCAGCTTATATACCTTAGCAGGAGACATTCCTTCCGTATCTTTTACGCA
GCGGTATTTTTCGATCAGTTTTTTCAATTCCGGTGATATTCTCATTTTAGCCATTTATTATTTCCTTCCT
CTTTTCTACAGTATTTAAAGATACCCCAAGAAGCTAATTATAACAAGACGAACTCCAATTCACTGTTCCT
TGCATTCTAAAACCTTAAATACCAGAAAACAGCTTTTTCAAAGTTGTTTTCAAAGTTGGCGTATAACATA
GTATCGACGGAGCCGATTTTGAAACCGCGGTGATCACAGGCAGCAACGCTCTGTCATCGTTACAATCAAC
ATGCTACCCTCCGCGAGATCATCCGTGTTTCAAACCCGGCAGCTTAGTTGCCGTTCTTCCGAATAGCATC
GGTAACATGAGCAAAGTCTGCCGCCTTACAACGGCTCTCCCGCTGACGCCGTCCCGGACTGATGGGCTGC
CTGTATCGAGTGGTGATTTTGTGCCGAGCTGCCGGTCGGGGAGCTGTTGGCTGGCTGG
